>Addgene plasmid #214426 | FAB(PX-LD) | addgene full sequence | sequence record 426360 | Addgene NGS Result
ATAACGCAGGAAAGAACATGTGAGCAAAAGGCCAGCAAAAGGCCAGGAACCGTAAAAAGGCCGCGTTGCT
GGCGTTTTTCCATAGGCTCCGCCCCCCTGACGAGCATCACAAAAATCGACGCTCAAGTCAGAGGTGGCGA
AACCCGACAGGACTATAAAGATACCAGGCGTTTCCCCCTGGAAGCTCCCTCGTGCGCTCTCCTGTTCCGA
CCCTGCCGCTTACCGGATACCTGTCCGCCTTTCTCCCTTCGGGAAGCGTGGCGCTTTCTCATAGCTCACG
CTGTAGGTATCTCAGTTCGGTGTAGGTCGTTCGCTCCAAGCTGGGCTGTGTGCACGAACCCCCCGTTCAG
CCCGACCGCTGCGCCTTATCCGGTAACTATCGTCTTGAGTCCAACCCGGTAAGACACGACTTATCGCCAC
TGGCAGCAGCCACTGGTAACAGGATTAGCAGAGCGAGGTATGTAGGCGGTGCTACAGAGTTCTTGAAGTG
GTGGCCTAACTACGGCTACACTAGAAGAACAGTATTTGGTATCTGCGCTCTGCTGAAGCCAGTTACCTTC
GGAAAAAGAGTTGGTAGCTCTTGATCCGGCAAACAAACCACCGCTGGTAGCGGTGGTTTTTTTGTTTGCA
AGCAGCAGATTACGCGCAGAAAAAAAGGATCTCAAGAAGATCCTTTGATCTTTTCTACGGGGTCTGACGC
TCAGTGGAACGAAAACTCACGTTAAGGGATTTTGGTCATGAGATTATCAAAAAGGATCTTCACCTAGATC
CTTTTAAATTAAAAATGAAGTTTTAAATCAATCTAAAGTATATATGAGTAAACTTGGTCTGACAGTTACC
AATGCTTAATCAGTGAGGCACCTATCTCAGCGATCTGTCTATTTCGTTCATCCATAGTTGCCTGACTCCC
CGTCGTGTAGATAACTACGATACGGGAGGGCTTACCATCTGGCCCCAGTGCTGCAATGATACCGCGAGAC
CCACGCTCACCGGCTCCAGATTTATCAGCAATAAACCAGCCAGCCGGAAGGGCCGAGCGCAGAAGTGGTC
CTGCAACTTTATCCGCCTCCATCCAGTCTATTAATTGTTGCCGGGAAGCTAGAGTAAGTAGTTCGCCAGT
TAATAGTTTGCGCAACGTTGTTGCCATTGCTACAGGCATCGTGGTGTCACGCTCGTCGTTTGGTATGGCT
TCATTCAGCTCCGGTTCCCAACGATCAAGGCGAGTTACATGATCCCCCATGTTGTGCAAAAAAGCGGTTA
GCTCCTTCGGTCCTCCGATCGTTGTCAGAAGTAAGTTGGCCGCAGTGTTATCACTCATGGTTATGGCAGC
ACTGCATAATTCTCTTACTGTCATGCCATCCGTAAGATGCTTTTCTGTGACTGGTGAGTACTCAACCAAG
TCATTCTGAGAATAGTGTATGCGGCGACCGAGTTGCTCTTGCCCGGCGTCAATACGGGATAATACCGCGC
CACATAGCAGAACTTTAAAAGTGCTCATCATTGGAAAACGTTCTTCGGGGCGAAAACTCTCAAGGATCTT
ACCGCTGTTGAGATCCAGTTCGATGTAACCCACTCGTGCACCCAACTGATCTTCAGCATCTTTTACTTTC
ACCAGCGTTTCTGGGTGAGCAAAAACAGGAAGGCAAAATGCCGCAAAAAAGGGAATAAGGGCGACACGGA
AATGTTGAATACTCATACTCTTCCTTTTTCAATATTATTGAAGCATTTATCAGGGTTATTGTCTCATGAG
CGGATACATATTTGAATGTATTTAGAAAAATAAACAAATAGGGGTTCCGCGCACATTTCCCCGAAAAGTG
CCACCTGACGTCGACGGATCGGGAGATCTCCCGATCCCCTATGGTGCACTCTCAGTACAATCTGCTCTGA
TGCCGCATAGTTAAGCCAGTATCTGCTCCCTGCTTGTGTGTTGGAGGTCGCTGAGTAGTGCGCGAGCAAA
ATTTAAGCTACAACAAGGCAAGGCTTGACCGACAATTGCATGAAGAATCTGCTTAGGGTTAGGCGTTTTG
CGCTGCTTCGCGATGTACGGGCCAGATATACGCGTTGACATTGATTATTGACTAGTTATTAATAGTAATC
AATTACGGGGTCATTAGTTCATAGCCCATATATGGAGTTCCGCGTTACATAACTTACGGTAAATGGCCCG
CCTGGCTGACCGCCCAACGACCCCCGCCCATTGACGTCAATAATGACGTATGTTCCCATAGTAACGCCAA
TAGGGACTTTCCATTGACGTCAATGGGTGGAGTATTTACGGTAAACTGCCCACTTGGCAGTACATCAAGT
GTATCATATGCCAAGTACGCCCCCTATTGACGTCAATGACGGTAAATGGCCCGCCTGGCATTATGCCCAG
TACATGACCTTATGGGACTTTCCTACTTGGCAGTACATCTACGTATTAGTCATCGCTATTACCATGGTGA
TGCGGTTTTGGCAGTACATCAATGGGCGTGGATAGCGGTTTGACTCACGGGGATTTCCAAGTCTCCACCC
CATTGACGTCAATGGGAGTTTGTTTTGGCACCAAAATCAACGGGACTTTCCAAAATGTCGTAACAACTCC
GCCCCATTGACGCAAATGGGCGGTAGGCGTGTACGGTGGGAGGTCTATATAAGCAGAGCTCTCTGGCTAA
CTAGAGAACCCACTGCTTACTGGCTTATCGAAATTAATACGACTCACTATAGGGAGACCCAAGCTTGGTA
CCGAGCTCGGATCGATATCTGCGGCCTAGCTAGCCACCATGGCTTCCGTGCTGTCCTACGAAAGCCTGGT
CCACGCCGTGGCCGGAGCCGTGGGAAGCGTGACAGCAATGACAGTGTTTTTTCCCCTGGATACAGCTAGA
CTTCGACTTCAGGTTGATGAGAAAAGAAAATCCAAAACTACACACATGGTGCTCCTGGAGATCATTAAAG
AAGAAGGACTCCTGGCACCATATCGAGGGTGGTTTCCAGTGATTTCCAGTCTCTGCTGCTCCAATTTTGT
CTATTTCTACACTTTTAATAGCCTCAAAGCACTCTGGGTCAAAGGTCAACATTCTACCACTGGAAAAGAT
CTGGTAGTTGGGTTTGTTGCAGGAGTGGTTAATGTGTTGCTAACAACTCCACTCTGGGTGGTAAACACCA
GACTGAAGCTTCAAGGAGCAAAATTTAGGAATGAAGACATTGTACCAACAAACTACAAAGGTATCATTGA
TGCTTTTCATCAGATCATTCGCGATGAAGGAATCTCGGCTTTATGGAATGGCACATTTCCCTCATTGCTG
TTGGTCTTCAATCCTGCCATCCAGTTCATGTTTTATGAAGGTTTAAAACGGCAGCTTTTAAAGAAACGGA
TGAAGCTTTCTTCCTTGGATGTGTTCATCATTGGTGCAGTAGCCAAAGCGATTGCCACCACGGTGACCTA
TCCCCTGCAGACGGTACAGTCAATTCTGAGGTTTGGGCGTCATAGACTAAACCCAGAAAACAGAACATTG
GGAAGTCTTCGGAATATTCTCTATCTTCTTCACCAACGAGTAAGACGTTTTGGAATAATGGGACTCTACA
AAGGCCTTGAAGCCAAACTGCTGCAGACAGTCCTCACTGCTGCTCTCATGTTCCTTGTTTATGAGAAACT
GACAGCTGCCACCTTCACAGTTATGGGGCTGAAGCGTGCACACCAACACCTACCGGTCGCCACCATGGTG
AGCAAGGGCGAGGAGGGTAGCGGTGGAGGTGGATCAGGAGGTGGAGTTCAGGTAGAAACCATCTCCCCAG
GAGACGGGCGCACCTTCCCCAAGCGCGGCCAGACCTGCGTGGTGCACTACACCGGGATGCTTGAAGATGG
AAAGAAATTTGATTCCTCCCGGGACAGAAACAAGCCCTTTAAGTTTATGCTAGGCAAGCAGGAGGTGATC
CGAGGCTGGGAAGAAGGGGTTGCCCAGATGAGTGTGGGTCAGAGAGCCAAACTGACTATATCTCCAGATT
ATGCCTATGGTGCCACTGGGCACCCAGGCATCATCCCACCACATGCCACTCTCGTCTTCGATGTGGAGCT
TCTAAAACTGGAAGGGAGTGGCAGCGGAGGTAGTGGGAGCGGTGGCAAGCCCATCCCCAACCCCCTGCTG
GGCCTGGACAGCACCAAACTTAATGGCATGGACGAGCGGTACAAGTCCGGAGGAGGCGGCAGCGGCGGAG
GGGGATCCATGGAGACCGTGAGATTCGGCGGCGACGACATCGAGAACAGCCTGGCCAAGATGGACGACAA
GGCCCTGGACAAGCTGGCCTTCGGCGCCATCCAGCTGGACGGCAACGGCAAGATCATCCACTACAACGCC
GCCGAGGGCACCATCACCGGCAGAGACCCCAAGACCGTGATCGGCAAGAACTTCTTCACCGACGTGGCCC
CCGGCACCCAGAGCAAGGAGTTCCAGGGCAGATTCAAGGAGGGCGTGCAGAAGGGCGACCTGAACACCAT
GTTCGAGTGGATGATCCCCACCAGCAGAGGCCCCACCAAGGTGAAGGTGCACATGAAGAAGGCCATGACC
TAAGCGGCCGCATAGATAACTGATCCAGTGTGCTGGAATTAATTCGCTGTCTGCGAGGGCCAGCTGTTGG
GGTGAGTACTCCCTCTCAAAAGCGGGCATGACTTCTGCGCTAAGATTGTCAGTTTCCAAAAACGAGGAGG
ATTTGATATTCACCTGGCCCGCGGTGATGCCTTTGAGGGTGGCCGCGTCCATCTGGTCAGAAAAGACAAT
CTTTTTGTTGTCAAGCTTGAGGTGTGGCAGGCTTGAGATCTGGCCATACACTTGAGTGACAATGACATCC
ACTTTGCCTTTCTCTCCACAGGTGTCCACTCCCAGGTCCAACTGCAGGTCGAGCATGCATCTAGGGCGGC
CAATTCCGCCCCTCTCCCCCCCCCCCTCTCCCTCCCCCCCCCCTAACGTTACTGGCCGAAGCCGCTTGGA
ATAAGGCCGGTGTGCGTTTGTCTATATGTTATTTTCCACCATATTGCCGTCTTTTGGCAATGTGAGGGCC
CGGAAACCTGGCCCTGTCTTCTTGACGAGCATTCCTAGGGGTCTTTCCCCTCTCGCCAAAGGAATGCAAG
GTCTGTTGAATGTCGTGAAGGAAGCAGTTCCTCTGGAAGCTTCTTGAAGACAAACAACGTCTGTAGCGAC
CCTTTGCAGGCAGCGGAACCCCCCACCTGGCGACAGGTGCCTCTGCGGCCAAAAGCCACGTGTATAAGAT
ACACCTGCAAAGGCGGCACAACCCCAGTGCCACGTTGTGAGTTGGATAGTTGTGGAAAGAGTCAAATGGC
TCTCCTCAAGCGTATTCAACAAGGGGCTGAAGGATGCCCAGAAGGTACCCCATTGTATGGGATCTGATCT
GGGGCCTCGGTGCACATGCTTTACATGTGTTTAGTCGAGGTTAAAAAAACGTCTAGGCCCCCCGAACCAC
GGGGACGTGGTTTTCCTTTGAAAAACACGATGATAAGCTTGCCACAACCCGGGAGGCGCGCCATGGGTGA
CAGCTATTGGGTCTTTGTGAAACGGGTGTCCACTAGTGAAACCGAAACCGGAGGCGGCTCCGGAGGCAGC
GGCGGTTCTGGAGGTTCCACCCTACCGGTCTCAGCTGGAGGCAGTGCTGGTGGAAGTGCCGGAGGTAGAA
TTCTAGAAGGTGCCGCAAGAGAGGCTGCCGCTAGGGAAGCAGCTGCACGTGAGGCAGCTGCTAGAGAAGC
TGCAGCCAGGGAGGCTGCAGCTAGAGCATCAGGTGGTGGCGGTTCAGGCGGAGGTGGATCTGGAGGTGGC
GGATCGGGTGGGGGAGGTTCGACACCGGTCGCCACCATGGCAGAAATCGGTACTGGCTTTCCATTCGACC
CCCATTATGTGGAAGTCCTGGGCGAGCGCATGCACTACGTCGATGTTGGTCCGCGCGATGGCACCCCTGT
GCTGTTCCTGCACGGTAACCCGACCTCCTCCTACGTGTGGCGCAACATCATCCCGCATGTTGCACCGACC
CATCGCTGCATTGCTCCAGACCTGATCGGTATGGGCAAATCCGACAAACCAGACCTGGGTTATTTCTTCG
ACGACCACGTCCGCTTCATGGATGCCTTCATCGAAGCCCTGGGTCTGGAAGAGGTCGTCCTGGTCATTCA
CGACTGGGGCTCCGCTCTGGGTTTCCACTGGGCCAAGCGCAATCCAGAGCGCGTCAAAGGTATTGCATTT
ATGGAGTTCATCCGCCCTATCCCGACCTGGGACGAATGGCCAGAATTTGCCCGCGAGACCTTCCAGGCCT
TCCGCACCACCGACGTCGGCCGCAAGCTGATCATCGATCAGAACGTTTTTATCGAGGGTACGCTGCCGAT
GGGTGTCGTCCGCCCGCTGACTGAAGTCGAGATGGACCATTACCGCGAGCCGTTCCTGAATCCTGTTGAC
CGCGAGCCACTGTGGCGCTTCCCAAACGAGCTGCCAATCGCCGGTGAGCCAGCGAACATCGTCGCGCTGG
TCGAAGAATACATGGACTGGCTGCACCAGTCCCCTGTCCCGAAGCTGCTGTTCTGGGGCACCCCAGGCGT
TCTGATCCCACCGGCCGAAGCCGCTCGCCTGGCCAAAAGCCTGCCTAACTGCAAGGCTGTGGACATCGGC
CCGGGTCTGAATCTGCTGCAAGAAGACAACCCGGACCTGATCGGCAGCGAGATCGCGCGCTGGCTGTCGA
CGCTCGAGATTTCCGGCATGTACAAGTCCGGACTCAGATCTCGAGCTCAAGCATCGAATTCCGAATCCCC
GCACAAACGCAACCTGTACTACTTCTCTTACCCCCTTTTTGTCGGGTTTGCTCTACTTCGATTGGTTGCT
TTTCATCTTGGATTACTGTTTGTTTGGTTGTGTCAACGCTTTTCTAGAGCGCTGATGGCTGCGAAACGTT
CGGCTAATAGTGAATCGCCCCATAAGAGGAACTTATATTACTTCAGCTATCCCTTGTTCGTGGGTTTCGC
GCTACTTCGGCTGGTCGCGTTTCATCTAGGTTTGTTGTTTGTCTGGTTATGTCAACGGTTCTCGCGAGCG
TTAATGGCAGCAAAGAGGTCGGCAAATAGCGAATCGCCTCATAAACGCAACCTCTATTACTTCTCTTACC
CGTTGTTCGTTGGCTTCGCTCTCCTTCGGCTAGTTGCGTTTCATCTTGGTCTTCTGTTCGTGTGGCTTTG
CCAAAGATTTTCGCGAGCTTTAATGGCGGCTAAGAGGAGTGCCAATAGCGAATCCCCGCATAAGCGGAAC
TTATACTACTTCTCTTACCCTCTTTTTGTAGGCTTTGCTCTACTCCGGCTAGTGGCCTTCCATCTAGGCC
TACTATTCGTCTGGCTCTGCCAGCGCTTCTCGCGAGCCTTGATGGCAGCTAAGCGTTCCGCAAATAGCGA
ATCACCTCATAAGCGGAATCTGTACTATTTCTCATATCCTCTCTTCGTAGGGTTCGCACTATTACGTCTT
GTAGCATTTCATCTGGGATTATTATTCGTCTGGTTGTGCCAGCGATTTTCACGAGCCTTAATGGCTGCGA
AGAGAAGCGCAAATTCTGAATCTCCTCACAAGCGGAACCTCTATTACTTTAGTTACCCGCTCTTCGTCGG
TTTCGCGTTACTCAGGCTGGTTGCATTCCACCTCGGCTTGCTGTTCGTATGGCTTTGCCAGAGATTCTCC
CGGGCGCTAATGGCAGCCAAGCGCTCCTAAGGATCCACCGGATCGGTACAAGTAACTCGAGGGCCAATTA
ATTAACTCTAGATAACTGATCATAATCAGCCATACCACATTTGTAGAGGTTTTACTTGCTTTAAAAAACC
TCCCACACCTCCCCCTGAACCTGAAACATAAAATGAATGCAATTGTTGTTGTTAACTTGTTTATTGCAGC
TTATAATGGTTACAAATAAAGCAATAGCATCACAAATTTCACAAATAAAGCATTTTTTTCACTGCATTCT
AGTTGTGGTTTGTCCAAACTCATCAATGTATCTTAACGCGTCGAGTGCATTCTAGTTGTGGTTTGTCCAA
ACTCATCAATGTATCTTATCATGTCTGTATACCGTCGACCTCTAGCTAGAGCTTGGCGTAATCATGGTCA
TAGCTGTTTCCTGTGTGAAATTGTTATCCGCTCACAATTCCACACAACATACGAGCCGGAAGCATAAAGT
GTAAAGCCTGGGGTGCCTAATGAGTGAGCTAACTCACATTAATTGCGTTGCGCTCACTGCCCGCTTTCCA
GTCGGGAAACCTGTCGTGCCAGCTGCATTAATGAATCGGCCAACGCGCGGGGAGAGGCGGTTTGCGTATT
GGGCGCTCTTCCGCTTCCTCGCTCACTGACTCGCTGCGCTCGGTCGTTCGGCTGCGGCGAGCGGTATCAG
CTCACTCAAAGGCGGTAATACGGTTATCCACAGAATCAGGGG
Features (pLannotate 1.2.2; 29 found; start..end, strand, type, name):
     77..665     -  rep_origin     ori: high-copy-number ColE1/pMB1/pBR322/pUC origin of replication
    836..1696    -  CDS            AmpR: β-lactamase; bla; confers resistance to ampicillin, carbenicillin, and related antibiotics
   1697..1801    -  promoter       AmpR promoter: bla
   1860..1912    -  misc_feature   bom (fragment): basis of mobility region from pBR322
   2067..2446    +  enhancer       CMV enhancer: human cytomegalovirus immediate early enhancer
   2447..2650    +  promoter       CMV promoter: human cytomegalovirus (CMV) immediate early promoter
   2646..2679    +  LTR            5' LTR (truncated) (fragment): truncated 5' long terminal repeat (LTR) from HIV-1
   2695..2713    +  promoter       T7 promoter: promoter for bacteriophage T7 RNA polymerase
   2769..3689    +  CDS            SLC25A17: PM34_HUMAN - Also known as PMP34. Experimental evidence at protein level: Swiss-Prot protein existence level 1. Peroxisomal transporter for multiple cofactors like coenzyme A (CoA), flavin adenine dinucleotide (FAD), flavin mononucleotide (FMN) and nucleotide adenosine monophosphate (AMP), and to a lesser extent for nicotinamide adenine dinucleotide (NAD(+)), adenosine diphosphate (ADP) and adenosine 3',5'-diphosphate (PAP). May catalyze the transport of free CoA, FAD and NAD(+) from the cytosol into the peroxisomal matrix by a counter-exchange mechanism. Inhibited by pyridoxal 5'- phosphate a
   3705..3726    +  CDS            mPlum (fragment): far-red monomeric derivative of DsRed fluorescent protein (Wang et al., 2004) mammalian codon-optimized
   3753..4073    +  CDS            DmrB: F36V mutant of FK506-binding protein FKBP12 binds synthetic ligands that do not bind wild-type FKBP
   4145..4176    +  CDS            mNeptune (fragment): monomeric far-red fluorescent protein derived from mKate
   4209..4550    +  CDS            pyp (fragment): PYP_HALHA - Experimental evidence at protein level: Swiss-Prot protein existence level 1. Photoactive blue light protein. Probably functions as a photoreceptor for a negative phototaxis response. From Halorhodospira halophila (Ectothiorhodospira halophila).
   4622..4851    +  intron         chimeric intron: chimera between introns from adenovirus and immunoglobulin heavy chain genes
   5034..5496    +  misc_feature   IRES: internal ribosome entry site (IRES) of the encephalomyocarditis virus (EMCV)
   5526..5558    +  CDS            Y-FAST (fragment): small protein tag, derived from photoactive yellow protein, that allows in vivo fluorescent labeling by addition of a cell-permeant fluorogen (Plamont et al., 2016)
   5847..6737    +  CDS            HaloTag®: modified bacterial dehalogenase that forms covalent bonds with chloroalkane derivatives
   6747..6781    +  misc_feature   MCS (fragment): multiple cloning site
   7260..7427    +  CDS            SPAST (fragment): SPAST_BOVIN - Also known as SPG4 From Bos taurus (Bovine).
   7419..7586    +  CDS            SPAST (fragment): SPAST_BOVIN - Also known as SPG4 From Bos taurus (Bovine).
   7581..7751    +  CDS            spast (fragment): SPAST_XENLA - Also known as spg4 From Xenopus laevis (African clawed frog).
   7787..7871    +  CDS            large T antigen (fragment): large T antigen from SV40 (simian virus 40)
   7894..8015    +  polyA_signal   SV40 poly(A) signal: SV40 polyadenylation signal
   8026..8077    +  polyA_signal   SV40 poly(A) signal (fragment): SV40 polyadenylation signal
   8141..8157    -  protein_bind   lac operator: The lac repressor binds to the lac operator to inhibit transcription in E. coli. This inhibition can be relieved by adding lactose or isopropyl-β-D-thiogalactopyranoside (IPTG). lac repressor encoded by lacI
   8165..8195    -  promoter       lac promoter: promoter for the E. coli lac operon
   8210..8231    -  protein_bind   CAP binding site: CAP binding activates transcription in the presence of cAMP. E. coli catabolite activator protein
   8244..8336    -  CDS            lacI (fragment): lac repressor; lacI; The lac repressor binds to the lac operator to inhibit transcription in E. coli. This inhibition can be relieved by adding lactose or isopropyl-β-D-thiogalactopyranoside (IPTG).
   8338..8442    -  rep_origin     RSF ori (fragment): Plasmids containing the RSF 1030 origin of replication can be propagated in E. coli cells that contain additional plasmids with compatible origins.
