[The description below was written by a language model from this plasmid's Addgene catalogue record and pLannotate feature annotations shown in this document.]
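Description:
FAB(PX-LD) is an 8.4 kb mammalian expression plasmid built to report contact sites between peroxisomes and lipid droplets by fluorogenic complementation. It is propagated in E. coli on a high-copy ColE1/pUC-type origin with ampicillin selection through the β-lactamase gene. No mammalian selection marker is annotated, which is consistent with transient transfection use.

A single CMV enhancer/promoter drives a bicistronic transcript terminated by an SV40 polyadenylation signal. The first cistron encodes the human peroxisomal membrane protein PMP34 (SLC25A17) fused to an FKBP module, which the feature table annotates as the F36V variant DmrB. According to the catalogue fields, this is followed by a V5 epitope and RspAN, which the table picks up as a fragment related to photoactive yellow protein and which is the large N-terminal half of a split FAST-type reporter. The backbone name refers to an FRB version, so the FKBP-V5 insert evidently replaced FRB-V5 in the parent construct.

A chimeric intron and an EMCV IRES then allow translation of the second cistron. It begins with the short CFAST fragment, followed by a spacer described in the backbone name as 20 nm and then HaloTag. It ends in repeated spastin-derived segments that correspond to the "6xHp" element in the name, presumably hairpin motifs that anchor the protein to lipid droplets, although the record does not say so explicitly.

When the two organelles come close enough, the N- and C-terminal fragments can reassemble and bind a cell-permeant fluorogen, giving a signal at the contact site. HaloTag allows independent labelling of the lipid droplet component. The short fluorescent-protein, LTR and large T antigen hits in the table are probably linker or vector remnants.
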