Addgene plasmid #214426: FAB(PX-LD)
Purpose: Detection of peroxisome-lipid droplet contact site
Depositing lab: Chi-Lun Chang. Depositing organization: St. Jude Children's Research Hospital. Publication: A fluorogenic complementation tool kit for interrogating lipid droplet-organelle interaction. Li X, Gamuyao R, Wu ML, Cho WJ, King SV, Petersen RA, Stabley DR, Lindow C, Climer LK, Shirinifard A, Ferrara F, Throm RE, Robinson CG, Zhou Y, Carisey AF, Tebo AG, Chang CL. J Cell Biol. 2024 Sep 2;223(9):e202311126. doi: 10.1083/jcb.202311126. Epub 2024 Jul 1. PubMed 38949658.
Backbone
  Vector backbone: PMP34-FRB-V5-RspAN_IRES_CFAST-20nm-Halo-6xHp NC PCR
  Vector type: Mammalian Expression
Growth in bacteria
  Bacterial resistance: Ampicillin, 100 μg/mL
  Growth temperature: 37°C
  Growth strain: DH5alpha
  Copy number: Unknown
Gene/Insert
  Gene/Insert name: FKBP-V5
  Species: H. sapiens (human)
  Promoter: CMV
  Tag / fusion protein: FKBP-V5-RspAN (N terminal on insert); CFAST-Halo (C terminal on insert)
  Cloning method: Restriction Enzyme; 5′ cloning site Unknown (unknown if destroyed)
Terms and licenses: Academic/Nonprofit Terms; Industry Terms: Not Available to Industry
How to cite: FAB(PX-LD) was a gift from Chi-Lun Chang (Addgene plasmid # 214426 ; http://n2t.net/addgene:214426 ; RRID:Addgene_214426)
